Addgene plasmid #183524: pAAV-Ef1a DIO-ChRmine-oScarlet-WPRE
Purpose: Optogenetics
Depositing lab: Karl Deisseroth. Depositing organization: Stanford University. Publication: Structural basis for channel conduction in the pump-like channelrhodopsin ChRmine. Kishi KE, Kim YS, Fukuda M, Inoue M, Kusakizako T, Wang PY, Ramakrishnan C, Byrne EFX, Thadhani E, Paggi JM, Matsui TE, Yamashita K, Nagata T, Konno M, Quirin S, Lo M, Benster T, Uemura T, Liu K, Shibata M, Nomura N, Iwata S, Nureki O, Dror RO, Inoue K, Deisseroth K, Kato HE. Cell. 2022 Feb 17;185(4):672-689.e23. doi: 10.1016/j.cell.2022.01.007. Epub 2022 Feb 2. PubMed 35114111.
Backbone
  Vector backbone: pAAV-Ef1a DIO
  Backbone manufacturer: Stratagene
  Backbone size w/o insert (bp): 5577
  Vector type: AAV
Growth in bacteria
  Bacterial resistance: Ampicillin, 100 μg/mL
  Growth temperature: 37°C
  Growth strain: NEB Stable
  Copy number: High Copy
Gene/Insert
  Gene/Insert name: ChRmine-oScarlet
  Species: Synthetic; derived from Tiarina fusus
  Insert size (bp): 1710
  Promoter: Ef1a
  Cloning method: Restriction Enzyme; 5′ cloning site AscI (not destroyed); 3′ cloning site NheI (not destroyed)
  Sequencing primers: 5′ GTTAGGCCAGCTTGGCACTTG; 3′ GAATACCAGTCAATCTTTCAC
Terms and licenses: Academic/Nonprofit Terms; Industry Terms: Not Available to Industry
How to cite: pAAV-Ef1a DIO-ChRmine-oScarlet-WPRE was a gift from Karl Deisseroth (Addgene plasmid # 183524 ; http://n2t.net/addgene:183524 ; RRID:Addgene_183524)
