[The description below was written by a language model from this plasmid's Addgene catalogue record and pLannotate feature annotations shown in this document.]
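Description:
pAAV-Ef1a DIO-ChRmine-oScarlet-WPRE is an adeno-associated virus transfer plasmid for Cre-dependent optogenetic expression of the channelrhodopsin ChRmine fused to the red fluorescent protein oScarlet. It is built on a Stratagene-derived pAAV-Ef1a DIO backbone and is about 7.3 kb in total. It is propagated in bacteria as a high-copy plasmid through a ColE1/pUC-type origin with ampicillin selection (AmpR under its own bla promoter), and it also carries an f1 phage origin. AAV2 inverted terminal repeats flank the expression cassette and define the segment that is packaged into recombinant AAV particles. The annotation detects the upstream ITR only as short fragments, while the downstream ITR is called in full.

Between the ITRs, the human EF-1α promoter is followed by a double-floxed inverted open reading frame (DIO) arrangement. A lox2272/loxP pair lies upstream of the insert and a second pair, in the opposite orientation, lies downstream. The roughly 1.7 kb ChRmine-oScarlet coding sequence sits between them on the antisense strand, so no functional protein is made in the absence of Cre. Cre recombinase inverts the cassette through one pair of compatible sites and then excises one site of the other pair, which locks the insert in the sense orientation and restricts expression to Cre-positive cells.

The feature table identifies the mScarlet-related reporter and a short KCNJ2 (Kir2.1)-derived segment next to it, which is probably a trafficking motif linking the opsin and the fluorophore. The ChRmine portion, a synthetic sequence derived from Tiarina fusus, is not itself annotated. A WPRE and the human growth hormone polyadenylation signal follow the cassette to enhance transcript stability and processing. The recorded purpose is optogenetics, consistent with light-driven control of genetically defined cell populations.
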