Features (pLannotate 1.2.2; 23 found; start..end, strand, type, name):
     12..39      +  repeat_region  AAV2 ITR (fragment): inverted terminal repeat of adeno-associated virus serotype 2 inverted
     68..95      +  repeat_region  AAV2 ITR (fragment): inverted terminal repeat of adeno-associated virus serotype 2 inverted
    158..224     +  CDS            small t antigen (fragment): SV40 (simian virus 40) small t antigen
    231..1409    +  promoter       EF-1α promoter: strong constitutive promoter for human elongation factor EF-1α
   1416..1449    +  protein_bind   lox2272: Cre-mediated recombination occurs in the 8-bp core sequence (GGATACTT). lox2272 sites are compatible with each other, but incompatible with loxP or loxN sites (Lee and Saito, 1988). Cre recombinase
   1450..1499    -  intron         β-globin intron (fragment): internally truncated intron from human β-globin
   1500..1533    +  protein_bind   loxP: Cre-mediated recombination occurs in the 8-bp core sequence (GCATACAT). Cre recombinase
   1569..2263    -  CDS            mScarlet (fragment): bright monomeric red fluorescent protein evolved from a synthetic template (Bindels et al., 2016)
   2262..2321    -  CDS            KCNJ2 (fragment): KCNJ2_HUMAN - Also known as IRK1. Experimental evidence at protein level: Swiss-Prot protein existence level 1. Probably participates in establishing action potential waveform and excitability of neuronal and muscle tissues. Inward rectifier potassium channels are characterized by a greater tendency to allow potassium to flow into the cell rather than out of it. Their voltage dependence is regulated by the concentration of extracellular potassium; as external potassium is raised, the voltage range of the channel opening shifts to more positive voltages. The inward rectification is mainly due t
   3268..3301    -  protein_bind   lox2272: Cre-mediated recombination occurs in the 8-bp core sequence (GGATACTT). lox2272 sites are compatible with each other, but incompatible with loxP or loxN sites (Lee and Saito, 1988). Cre recombinase
   3302..3351    -  intron         β-globin intron (fragment): internally truncated intron from human β-globin
   3352..3385    -  protein_bind   loxP: Cre-mediated recombination occurs in the 8-bp core sequence (GCATACAT). Cre recombinase
   3386..3410    +  misc_feature   MCS (fragment): pBluescript multiple cloning site
   3410..3998    +  misc_feature   WPRE: woodchuck hepatitis virus posttranscriptional regulatory element
   4030..4506    +  polyA_signal   hGH poly(A) signal: human growth hormone polyadenylation signal
   4546..4686    +  repeat_region  AAV2 ITR: inverted terminal repeat of adeno-associated virus serotype 2 inverted
   4691..4742    -  misc_feature   bom (fragment): basis of mobility region from pBR322
   4761..5216    +  rep_origin     f1 ori (sequence partly withheld): f1 bacteriophage origin of replication; arrow indicates direction of (+) strand synthesis
   5217..5266    -  misc_feature   bom (fragment): basis of mobility region from pBR322
   5368..5403    -  CDS            rop (fragment): Rop protein, which maintains plasmids at low copy number; rop
   5498..5602    +  promoter       AmpR promoter: bla
   5603..6463    +  CDS            AmpR: β-lactamase; bla; confers resistance to ampicillin, carbenicillin, and related antibiotics
   6634..7222    +  rep_origin     ori: high-copy-number ColE1/pMB1/pBR322/pUC origin of replication
>Addgene plasmid #183524 | pAAV-Ef1a DIO-ChRmine-oScarlet-WPRE | addgene full sequence | sequence record 362061 | Addgene NGS Result
CCTGCAGGCAGCTGCGCGCTCGCTCGCTCACTGAGGCCGCCCGGGCGTCGGGCGACCTTTGGTCGCCCGG
CCTCAGTGAGCGAGCGAGCGCGCAGAGAGGGAGTGGCCAACTCCATCACTAGGGGTTCCTGCGGCCGCAC
GCGTAAGCTTTGCAAAGATGGATAAAGTTTTAAACAGAGAGGAATCTTTGCAGCTAATGGACCTTCTAGG
TCTTGAAAGGAGTGGGAATTGGCTCCGGTGCCCGTCAGTGGGCAGAGCGCACATCGCCCACAGTCCCCGA
GAAGTTGGGGGGAGGGGTCGGCAATTGAACCGGTGCCTAGAGAAGGTGGCGCGGGGTAAACTGGGAAAGT
GATGTCGTGTACTGGCTCCGCCTTTTTCCCGAGGGTGGGGGAGAACCGTATATAAGTGCAGTAGTCGCCG
TGAACGTTCTTTTTCGCAACGGGTTTGCCGCCAGAACACAGGTAAGTGCCGTGTGTGGTTCCCGCGGGCC
TGGCCTCTTTACGGGTTATGGCCCTTGCGTGCCTTGAATTACTTCCACCTGGCTGCAGTACGTGATTCTT
GATCCCGAGCTTCGGGTTGGAAGTGGGTGGGAGAGTTCGAGGCCTTGCGCTTAAGGAGCCCCTTCGCCTC
GTGCTTGAGTTGAGGCCTGGCCTGGGCGCTGGGGCCGCCGCGTGCGAATCTGGTGGCACCTTCGCGCCTG
TCTCGCTGCTTTCGATAAGTCTCTAGCCATTTAAAATTTTTGATGACCTGCTGCGACGCTTTTTTTCTGG
CAAGATAGTCTTGTAAATGCGGGCCAAGATCTGCACACTGGTATTTCGGTTTTTGGGGCCGCGGGCGGCG
ACGGGGCCCGTGCGTCCCAGCGCACATGTTCGGCGAGGCGGGGCCTGCGAGCGCGGCCACCGAGAATCGG
ACGGGGGTAGTCTCAAGCTGGCCGGCCTGCTCTGGTGCCTGGCCTCGCGCCGCCGTGTATCGCCCCGCCC
TGGGCGGCAAGGCTGGCCCGGTCGGCACCAGTTGCGTGAGCGGAAAGATGGCCGCTTCCCGGCCCTGCTG
CAGGGAGCTCAAAATGGAGGACGCGGCGCTCGGGAGAGCGGGCGGGTGAGTCACCCACACAAAGGAAAAG
GGCCTTTCCGTCCTCAGCCGTCGCTTCATGTGACTCCACGGAGTACCGGGCGCCGTCCAGGCACCTCGAT
TAGTTCTCGAGCTTTTGGAGTACGTCGTCTTTAGGTTGGGGGGAGGGGTTTTATGCGATGGAGTTTCCCC
ACACTGAGTGGGTGGAGACTGAAGTTAGGCCAGCTTGGCACTTGATGTAATTCTCCTTGGAATTTGCCCT
TTTTGAGTTTGGATCTTGGTTCATTCTCAAGCCTCAGACAGTGGTTCAAAGTTTTTTTCTTCCATTTCAG
GTGTCGTGAGGATCCATAACTTCGTATAGGATACTTTATACGAAGTTATGCAGAATGGTAGCTGGATTGT
AGCTGCTATTAGCAATATGAAACCTCTTAATAACTTCGTATAGCATACATTATACGAAGTTATGGCGCGC
CCTATTACACCTCGTTCTCGTAGCAGAACTTGTACAGCTCGTCCATGCCGCCGGTGGAGTGGCGGCCCTC
GGAGCGTTCGTACTGTTCCACCACGGTGTAGTCCTCGTTGTGGGAGGTGATGTCCAACTTGCGGTCCACG
TTGTAGGCGCCGGGCATCTGCACGGGCTTCTTGGCCTTGTAGGTGGTCTTGAAGTCCGCCAGGTAGCGCC
CGCCGTCCTTCAGGCGCAGGGCCATCTTAATGTCGCCCTTCAGCACGCCGTCCTCGGGGTACAACCGCTC
GGTGGACGCTTCCCAGCCCATTGTCTTCTTCTGCATTACGGGGCCGTCAGGAGGGAAGTTGGTGCCGCGG
AGCTTCACCTTGTAGATCAGGGTGCCGTCCTCCAGGGAGGTGTCCTGGGTCACGGTCACGGCGCCGCCGT
CCTCGAAGTTCATCACGCGGTCCCACTTGAAGCCCTCGGGGAAGGACTGCTTATAGTAGTCGGGGATGTC
GGCGGGGTGCTTGGTGAAGGCCCTGGAGCCGTACATGAACTGAGGGGACAGGATGTCCCAGGAGAAGGGC
AGGGGGCCACCCTTGGTCACCTTCAGCTTGGCGGTCTGGGTGCCCTCGTAGGGGCGGCCCTCGCCCTCGC
CCTCGATCTCGAACTCGTGGCCGTTCATGGAGCCCTCCATGTGCACCTTGAACCGCATGAACTCCTTGAT
CACTGCCTCGCCCTTGCTCACCACGTTGATGTCGATCTGGTCCAGGGGGATGTACTCGCCCTCGCTGGTG
ATCCTGCTCTTGGCGGCCGCAGACAGTCTCCGCAGGCGCTCGCCATTGCTGCTCAGCCTCATATCCAGCT
CCAGCTTCTGGAACTCATCCTCGTCGTGTCCCAGCTGCTCCAGCAGCCGAAACAGCTCCTCATCATAGGT
CTTTCTGAACCGGGCCAGGGCAAAGCCGTAACAGGACTTGGCCACGATGTCGCACACGCAGTGGGCCACC
TCTGTCCAGTTATCGTCGATCCAGCCGAAGCCTCTAGGGCAGATGGCCCACACCAGGGGAAACAGAATCC
ACAGCATGGAGAAGGTAAACACGGCGAACTTCAGCACGTGCAGGCTGTGCTCGGCGCCTGTATCCTGGGC
CAGCTGGGCCAGCCGGCTATACTGCTTGGCCACGATGCTCATCACGATAGAGTAGGCGAAGATAAACCAG
AAACAGCCAAAGCCATACCAGGCGTAGGCGCCATTCCTCAGCCTAGGGTCGCCCTCTGCGTAGAACTCGG
CCAGCACGCCAGACATCAGGATGGCAAAGATGATGGCGCTACAAGACACGCGATAGGGGGCCCTCAGCTG
ATACAGCAGATCGTACACCAGCATTGGGCAGGTCAGCATGTAGTCGGCATACCTGTAATTGCCGAAGCCG
ATGATGAAGGGGCCCACATCGCCGAAGTTGTGGCCCAGTGTGTCGGCCACGATCTTGCCGAAGTAGCTCA
GCATGGCAAAGAAATTCACAAACAGGGCCAGGTTCTGCTCCTCCTGATAGCCGGCGTAAAAGGAGGTTCT
CTTGCTAGGGCCCCGAGATGTCCAGGACTCATAGCCCAGGTAGAATGTGGTGATTGTCAGCACGATAAAG
CAAGACCAGTGGGCGCCGATGGCCACGGAGTTCAGCTTGGTATCCAGATACCAGCCGTCCATTGTGCCCA
CGTAGAACATCTGGTCGGTGCCTGGTGCGTGTGCCATGGTGGCTAGCATAACTTCGTATAAAGTATCCTA
TACGAAGTTATTTGCCTTAACCCAGAAATTATCACTGTTATTCTTTAGAATGGTGCAAAGAATAACTTCG
TATAATGTATGCTATACGAAGTTATGAATTCGATATCAAGCTTATCGATAATCAACCTCTGGATTACAAA
ATTTGTGAAAGATTGACTGGTATTCTTAACTATGTTGCTCCTTTTACGCTATGTGGATACGCTGCTTTAA
TGCCTTTGTATCATGCTATTGCTTCCCGTATGGCTTTCATTTTCTCCTCCTTGTATAAATCCTGGTTGCT
GTCTCTTTATGAGGAGTTGTGGCCCGTTGTCAGGCAACGTGGCGTGGTGTGCACTGTGTTTGCTGACGCA
ACCCCCACTGGTTGGGGCATTGCCACCACCTGTCAGCTCCTTTCCGGGACTTTCGCTTTCCCCCTCCCTA
TTGCCACGGCGGAACTCATCGCCGCCTGCCTTGCCCGCTGCTGGACAGGGGCTCGGCTGTTGGGCACTGA
CAATTCCGTGGTGTTGTCGGGGAAATCATCGTCCTTTCCTTGGCTGCTCGCCTATGTTGCCACCTGGATT
CTGCGCGGGACGTCCTTCTGCTACGTCCCTTCGGCCCTCAATCCAGCGGACCTTCCTTCCCGCGGCCTGC
TGCCGGCTCTGCGGCCTCTTCCGCGTCTTCGCCTTCGCCCTCAGACGAGTCGGATCTCCCTTTGGGCCGC
CTCCCCGCATCGATACCGAGCGCTGCTCGAGAGATCTACGGGTGGCATCCCTGTGACCCCTCCCCAGTGC
CTCTCCTGGCCCTGGAAGTTGCCACTCCAGTGCCCACCAGCCTTGTCCTAATAAAATTAAGTTGCATCAT
TTTGTCTGACTAGGTGTCCTTCTATAATATTATGGGGTGGAGGGGGGTGGTATGGAGCAAGGGGCAAGTT
GGGAAGACAACCTGTAGGGCCTGCGGGGTCTATTGGGAACCAAGCTGGAGTGCAGTGGCACAATCTTGGC
TCACTGCAATCTCCGCCTCCTGGGTTCAAGCGATTCTCCTGCCTCAGCCTCCCGAGTTGTTGGGATTCCA
GGCATGCATGACCAGGCTCAGCTAATTTTTGTTTTTTTGGTAGAGACGGGGTTTCACCATATTGGCCAGG
CTGGTCTCCAACTCCTAATCTCAGGTGATCTACCCACCTTGGCCTCCCAAATTGCTGGGATTACAGGCGT
GAACCACTGCTCCCTTCCCTGTCCTTCTGATTTTGTAGGTAACCACGTGCGGACCGAGCGGCCGCAGGAA
CCCCTAGTGATGGAGTTGGCCACTCCCTCTCTGCGCGCTCGCTCGCTCACTGAGGCCGGGCGACCAAAGG
TCGCCCGACGCCCGGGCTTTGCCCGGGCGGCCTCAGTGAGCGAGCGAGCGCGCAGCTGCCTGCAGGGGCG
CCTGATGCGGTATTTTCTCCTTACGCATCTGTGCGGTATTTCACACCGCATA
[95 nt withheld, positions 4743-4837]
T
[46 nt withheld, positions 4839-4884]
C
[141 nt withheld, positions 4886-5026]
CCTTTGACGTTGGAGTCCACGTTCTTT
[37 nt withheld, positions 5054-5090]
ACTCTATCTCGGGCTATTCTTTTGATTTATAAGGGATTTTGCCGATTTCGGTCTATTGGTTAAAAAATGA
GCTGATTTAACAAAAATTTAACGCGAATTTTAACAAAATATTAACGTTTACAATTTTATGGTGCACTCTC
AGTACAATCTGCTCTGATGCCGCATAGTTAAGCCAGCCCCGACACCCGCCAACACCCGCTGACGCGCCCT
GACGGGCTTGTCTGCTCCCGGCATCCGCTTACAGACAAGCTGTGACCGTCTCCGGGAGCTGCATGTGTCA
GAGGTTTTCACCGTCATCACCGAAACGCGCGAGACGAAAGGGCCTCGTGATACGCCTATTTTTATAGGTT
AATGTCATGATAATAATGGTTTCTTAGACGTCAGGTGGCACTTTTCGGGGAAATGTGCGCGGAACCCCTA
TTTGTTTATTTTTCTAAATACATTCAAATATGTATCCGCTCATGAGACAATAACCCTGATAAATGCTTCA
ATAATATTGAAAAAGGAAGAGTATGAGTATTCAACATTTCCGTGTCGCCCTTATTCCCTTTTTTGCGGCA
TTTTGCCTTCCTGTTTTTGCTCACCCAGAAACGCTGGTGAAAGTAAAAGATGCTGAAGATCAGTTGGGTG
CACGAGTGGGTTACATCGAACTGGATCTCAACAGCGGTAAGATCCTTGAGAGTTTTCGCCCCGAAGAACG
TTTTCCAATGATGAGCACTTTTAAAGTTCTGCTATGTGGCGCGGTATTATCCCGTATTGACGCCGGGCAA
GAGCAACTCGGTCGCCGCATACACTATTCTCAGAATGACTTGGTTGAGTACTCACCAGTCACAGAAAAGC
ATCTTACGGATGGCATGACAGTAAGAGAATTATGCAGTGCTGCCATAACCATGAGTGATAACACTGCGGC
CAACTTACTTCTGACAACGATCGGAGGACCGAAGGAGCTAACCGCTTTTTTGCACAACATGGGGGATCAT
GTAACTCGCCTTGATCGTTGGGAACCGGAGCTGAATGAAGCCATACCAAACGACGAGCGTGACACCACGA
TGCCTGTAGCAATGGCAACAACGTTGCGCAAACTATTAACTGGCGAACTACTTACTCTAGCTTCCCGGCA
ACAATTAATAGACTGGATGGAGGCGGATAAAGTTGCAGGACCACTTCTGCGCTCGGCCCTTCCGGCTGGC
TGGTTTATTGCTGATAAATCTGGAGCCGGTGAGCGTGGGTCTCGCGGTATCATTGCAGCACTGGGGCCAG
ATGGTAAGCCCTCCCGTATCGTAGTTATCTACACGACGGGGAGTCAGGCAACTATGGATGAACGAAATAG
ACAGATCGCTGAGATAGGTGCCTCACTGATTAAGCATTGGTAACTGTCAGACCAAGTTTACTCATATATA
CTTTAGATTGATTTAAAACTTCATTTTTAATTTAAAAGGATCTAGGTGAAGATCCTTTTTGATAATCTCA
TGACCAAAATCCCTTAACGTGAGTTTTCGTTCCACTGAGCGTCAGACCCCGTAGAAAAGATCAAAGGATC
TTCTTGAGATCCTTTTTTTCTGCGCGTAATCTGCTGCTTGCAAACAAAAAAACCACCGCTACCAGCGGTG
GTTTGTTTGCCGGATCAAGAGCTACCAACTCTTTTTCCGAAGGTAACTGGCTTCAGCAGAGCGCAGATAC
CAAATACTGTTCTTCTAGTGTAGCCGTAGTTAGGCCACCACTTCAAGAACTCTGTAGCACCGCCTACATA
CCTCGCTCTGCTAATCCTGTTACCAGTGGCTGCTGCCAGTGGCGATAAGTCGTGTCTTACCGGGTTGGAC
TCAAGACGATAGTTACCGGATAAGGCGCAGCGGTCGGGCTGAACGGGGGGTTCGTGCACACAGCCCAGCT
TGGAGCGAACGACCTACACCGAACTGAGATACCTACAGCGTGAGCTATGAGAAAGCGCCACGCTTCCCGA
AGGGAGAAAGGCGGACAGGTATCCGGTAAGCGGCAGGGTCGGAACAGGAGAGCGCACGAGGGAGCTTCCA
GGGGGAAACGCCTGGTATCTTTATAGTCCTGTCGGGTTTCGCCACCTCTGACTTGAGCGTCGATTTTTGT
GATGCTCGTCAGGGGGGCGGAGCCTATGGAAAAACGCCAGCAACGCGGCCTTTTTACGGTTCCTGGCCTT
TTGCTGGCCTTTTGCTCACATGT
